>Addgene plasmid #44599 | pcDNA3.1(+) Drp1 V2 | depositor full sequence | sequence record 60976 | pcDNA3.1(+) Drp1 V2 sequence 7478 bps
GACGGATCGGGAGATCTCCCGATCCCCTATGGTGCACTCTCAGTACAATCTGCTCTGATGCCGCATAGTT
AAGCCAGTATCTGCTCCCTGCTTGTGTGTTGGAGGTCGCTGAGTAGTGCGCGAGCAAAATTTAAGCTACA
ACAAGGCAAGGCTTGACCGACAATTGCATGAAGAATCTGCTTAGGGTTAGGCGTTTTGCGCTGCTTCGCG
ATGTACGGGCCAGATATACGCGTTGACATTGATTATTGACTAGTTATTAATAGTAATCAATTACGGGGTC
ATTAGTTCATAGCCCATATATGGAGTTCCGCGTTACATAACTTACGGTAAATGGCCCGCCTGGCTGACCG
CCCAACGACCCCCGCCCATTGACGTCAATAATGACGTATGTTCCCATAGTAACGCCAATAGGGACTTTCC
ATTGACGTCAATGGGTGGAGTATTTACGGTAAACTGCCCACTTGGCAGTACATCAAGTGTATCATATGCC
AAGTACGCCCCCTATTGACGTCAATGACGGTAAATGGCCCGCCTGGCATTATGCCCAGTACATGACCTTA
TGGGACTTTCCTACTTGGCAGTACATCTACGTATTAGTCATCGCTATTACCATGGTGATGCGGTTTTGGC
AGTACATCAATGGGCGTGGATAGCGGTTTGACTCACGGGGATTTCCAAGTCTCCACCCCATTGACGTCAA
TGGGAGTTTGTTTTGGCACCAAAATCAACGGGACTTTCCAAAATGTCGTAACAACTCCGCCCCATTGACG
CAAATGGGCGGTAGGCGTGTACGGTGGGAGGTCTATATAAGCAGAGCTCTCTGGCTAACTAGAGAACCCA
CTGCTTACTGGCTTATCGAAATTAATACGACTCACTATAGGGAGACCCAAGCTGGCTAGCGTTTAAACTT
AAGCTTGGTACCGAGCTCGGATCCATGGAGGCGCTGATCCCGGTCATCAATAAGCTGCAGGACGTCTTCA
ACACAGTGGGTGCGGACATCATCCAGCTGCCTCAGATCGTCGTAGTGGGAACGCAGAGCAGTGGGAAGAG
CTCAGTGCTGGAAAGCCTAGTGGGCAGGGACCTTCTTCCCAGAGGAACTGGTGTGGTCACCCGGAGACCT
CTCATTCTGCAGCTAGTCCACGTTTCACCAGAAGATAAAAGAAAAACAACAGGAGAAGAAAATGGAGTTG
AAGCAGAAGAATGGGGTAAATTTCTTCACACCAAAAACAAGCTTTACACAGATTTTGATGAAATTCGACA
AGAAATTGAAAATGAAACTGAAAGAATTTCAGGAAATAATAAGGGGGTAAGCCCTGAGCCAATCCATCTC
AAGGTTTTCTCGCCCAACGTTGTCAACCTGACACTTGTGGATTTACCGGGAATGACCAAAGTACCTGTAG
GCGATCAGCCCAAGGACATCGAGCTTCAGATCAGAGAACTTATTCTTCGGTTCATCAGTAATCCCAATTC
CATTATCCTCGCCGTCACTGCTGCAAATACAGATATGGCAACATCAGAAGCACTCAAGATTTCCAGAGAG
GTAGATCCAGATGGGCGCAGAACTCTAGCTGTAATCACTAAACTTGATCTCATGGATGCGGGTACTGATG
CCATGGATGTATTGATGGGAAGGGTTATTCCAGTCAAGCTTGGAATAATTGGAGTAGTTAACAGAAGCCA
ACTGGATATTAACAATAAGAAGAGTGTAACTGATTCAATCCGTGATGAGTATGCTTTTCTTCAAAAGAAG
TACCCATCTCTGGCCAACAGAAATGGAACAAAGTATCTTGCTAGGACCCTGAATAGGTTACTTATGCATC
ATATCAGAGATTGTTTACCAGAGCTGAAAACAAGAATAAATGTCTTAGCTGCTCAGTATCAGTCTCTTCT
AAATAGCTATGGTGAACCGGTGGATGATAAAAGTGCTACTTTACTCCAGCTTATTACCAAATTTGCCACA
GAGTATTGTAACACGATTGAAGGAACCGCAAAGTACATTGAAACTTCTGAGCTATGCGGTGGTGCTAGGA
TTTGTTATATTTTCCATGAGACTTTCGGGCGAACCTTAGAATCTGTGGACCCACTAGGTGGCCTTAACAC
TATTGACATCCTGACTGCCATCAGAAATGCCACTGGCCCCCGTCCTGCTTTATTTGTGCCTGAAGTTTCA
TTTGAGTTACTGGTCAAACGTCAGATTAAGCGTCTAGAAGAGCCCAGCCTACGGTGTGTGGAGCTGGTCC
ATGAGGAGATGCAGAGGATCATTCAGCATTGTAGCAATTACAGCACACAGGAATTGTTACGGTTCCCTAA
ACTTCACGATGCCATAGTTGAAGTAGTGACCTGTCTTCTTCGTAAAAGGTTGCCCGTGACAAATGAAATG
GTGCATAACTTAGTGGCAATTGAGCTAGCGTATATCAACACAAAACACCCCGACTTTGCTGATGCCTGTG
GGCTAATGAACAATAATATAGAGGAACAAAGAAGAAACAGGCTAGCAAGAGAGCTGCCTTCAGCTGGATC
ACGGGACAAGGTCCCATCTGCAGGTGGTGGGATTGGAGACGGTGGTCAGGAACCAACAACAGGCAACTGG
AGAGGAATGCTGAAAACTTCAAAAGCTGAAGAATTACTTGCTGAAGAAAAATCAAAACCAATTCCAATTA
TGCCAGCAAGTCCACAGAAAGGCCATGCTGTCAATTTGCTAGATGTGCCAGTTCCAGTTGCAAGAAAACT
GTCTGCCCGAGAACAGCGAGATTGTGAGGTTATTGAAAGACTTATCAAATCATATTTTCTAATTGTCAGA
AAGAATATTCAAGACAGTGTCCCAAAGGCAGTAATGCATTTTTTGGTTAATCATGTGAAAGATACTCTTC
AGAGTGAACTGGTAGGGCAGCTGTATAAGTCATCCTTATTAGATGACCTTCTGACTGAATCCGAGGACAT
GGCCCAACGAAGAAAAGAAGCAGCGGATATGCTGAAGGCATTACAAGGAGCCAGTCAAATTATTGCTGAA
ATCCGAGAGACTCATCTTTGGTGACTCGAGTCTAGAGGGCCCGTTTAAACCCGCTGATCAGCCTCGACTG
TGCCTTCTAGTTGCCAGCCATCTGTTGTTTGCCCCTCCCCCGTGCCTTCCTTGACCCTGGAAGGTGCCAC
TCCCACTGTCCTTTCCTAATAAAATGAGGAAATTGCATCGCATTGTCTGAGTAGGTGTCATTCTATTCTG
GGGGGTGGGGTGGGGCAGGACAGCAAGGGGGAGGATTGGGAAGACAATAGCAGGCATGCTGGGGATGCGG
TGGGCTCTATGGCTTCTGAGGCGGAAAGAACCAGCTGGGGCTCTAGGGGGTATCCCC
[124 nt withheld, positions 3348-3471]
C
[91 nt withheld, positions 3473-3563]
A
[49 nt withheld, positions 3565-3613]
CCTTTGACGTTGGAGTCCACGTTCTTT
[37 nt withheld, positions 3641-3677]
ACCCTATCTCGGTCTATTCTTTTGATTTATAAGGGATTTTGCCGATTTCGGCCTATTGGTTAAAAAATGA
GCTGATTTAACAAAAATTTAACGCGAATTAATTCTGTGGAATGTGTGTCAGTTAGGGTGTGGAAAGTCCC
CAGGCTCCCCAGCAGGCAGAAGTATGCAAAGCATGCATCTCAATTAGTCAGCAACCAGGTGTGGAAAGTC
CCCAGGCTCCCCAGCAGGCAGAAGTATGCAAAGCATGCATCTCAATTAGTCAGCAACCATAGTCCCGCCC
CTAACTCCGCCCATCCCGCCCCTAACTCCGCCCAGTTCCGCCCATTCTCCGCCCCATGGCTGACTAATTT
TTTTTATTTATGCAGAGGCCGAGGCCGCCTCTGCCTCTGAGCTATTCCAGAAGTAGTGAGGAGGCTTTTT
TGGAGGCCTAGGCTTTTGCAAAAAGCTCCCGGGAGCTTGTATATCCATTTTCGGATCTGATCAAGAGACA
GGATGAGGATCGTTTCGCATGATTGAACAAGATGGATTGCACGCAGGTTCTCCGGCCGCTTGGGTGGAGA
GGCTATTCGGCTATGACTGGGCACAACAGACAATCGGCTGCTCTGATGCCGCCGTGTTCCGGCTGTCAGC
GCAGGGGCGCCCGGTTCTTTTTGTCAAGACCGACCTGTCCGGTGCCCTGAATGAACTGCAGGACGAGGCA
GCGCGGCTATCGTGGCTGGCCACGACGGGCGTTCCTTGCGCAGCTGTGCTCGACGTTGTCACTGAAGCGG
GAAGGGACTGGCTGCTATTGGGCGAAGTGCCGGGGCAGGATCTCCTGTCATCTCACCTTGCTCCTGCCGA
GAAAGTATCCATCATGGCTGATGCAATGCGGCGGCTGCATACGCTTGATCCGGCTACCTGCCCATTCGAC
CACCAAGCGAAACATCGCATCGAGCGAGCACGTACTCGGATGGAAGCCGGTCTTGTCGATCAGGATGATC
TGGACGAAGAGCATCAGGGGCTCGCGCCAGCCGAACTGTTCGCCAGGCTCAAGGCGCGCATGCCCGACGG
CGAGGATCTCGTCGTGACCCATGGCGATGCCTGCTTGCCGAATATCATGGTGGAAAATGGCCGCTTTTCT
GGATTCATCGACTGTGGCCGGCTGGGTGTGGCGGACCGCTATCAGGACATAGCGTTGGCTACCCGTGATA
TTGCTGAAGAGCTTGGCGGCGAATGGGCTGACCGCTTCCTCGTGCTTTACGGTATCGCCGCTCCCGATTC
GCAGCGCATCGCCTTCTATCGCCTTCTTGACGAGTTCTTCTGAGCGGGACTCTGGGGTTCGAAATGACCG
ACCAAGCGACGCCCAACCTGCCATCACGAGATTTCGATTCCACCGCCGCCTTCTATGAAAGGTTGGGCTT
CGGAATCGTTTTCCGGGACGCCGGCTGGATGATCCTCCAGCGCGGGGATCTCATGCTGGAGTTCTTCGCC
CACCCCAACTTGTTTATTGCAGCTTATAATGGTTACAAATAAAGCAATAGCATCACAAATTTCACAAATA
AAGCATTTTTTTCACTGCATTCTAGTTGTGGTTTGTCCAAACTCATCAATGTATCTTATCATGTCTGTAT
ACCGTCGACCTCTAGCTAGAGCTTGGCGTAATCATGGTCATAGCTGTTTCCTGTGTGAAATTGTTATCCG
CTCACAATTCCACACAACATACGAGCCGGAAGCATAAAGTGTAAAGCCTGGGGTGCCTAATGAGTGAGCT
AACTCACATTAATTGCGTTGCGCTCACTGCCCGCTTTCCAGTCGGGAAACCTGTCGTGCCAGCTGCATTA
ATGAATCGGCCAACGCGCGGGGAGAGGCGGTTTGCGTATTGGGCGCTCTTCCGCTTCCTCGCTCACTGAC
TCGCTGCGCTCGGTCGTTCGGCTGCGGCGAGCGGTATCAGCTCACTCAAAGGCGGTAATACGGTTATCCA
CAGAATCAGGGGATAACGCAGGAAAGAACATGTGAGCAAAAGGCCAGCAAAAGGCCAGGAACCGTAAAAA
GGCCGCGTTGCTGGCGTTTTTCCATAGGCTCCGCCCCCCTGACGAGCATCACAAAAATCGACGCTCAAGT
CAGAGGTGGCGAAACCCGACAGGACTATAAAGATACCAGGCGTTTCCCCCTGGAAGCTCCCTCGTGCGCT
CTCCTGTTCCGACCCTGCCGCTTACCGGATACCTGTCCGCCTTTCTCCCTTCGGGAAGCGTGGCGCTTTC
TCATAGCTCACGCTGTAGGTATCTCAGTTCGGTGTAGGTCGTTCGCTCCAAGCTGGGCTGTGTGCACGAA
CCCCCCGTTCAGCCCGACCGCTGCGCCTTATCCGGTAACTATCGTCTTGAGTCCAACCCGGTAAGACACG
ACTTATCGCCACTGGCAGCAGCCACTGGTAACAGGATTAGCAGAGCGAGGTATGTAGGCGGTGCTACAGA
GTTCTTGAAGTGGTGGCCTAACTACGGCTACACTAGAAGAACAGTATTTGGTATCTGCGCTCTGCTGAAG
CCAGTTACCTTCGGAAAAAGAGTTGGTAGCTCTTGATCCGGCAAACAAACCACCGCTGGTAGCGGTTTTT
TTGTTTGCAAGCAGCAGATTACGCGCAGAAAAAAAGGATCTCAAGAAGATCCTTTGATCTTTTCTACGGG
GTCTGACGCTCAGTGGAACGAAAACTCACGTTAAGGGATTTTGGTCATGAGATTATCAAAAAGGATCTTC
ACCTAGATCCTTTTAAATTAAAAATGAAGTTTTAAATCAATCTAAAGTATATATGAGTAAACTTGGTCTG
ACAGTTACCAATGCTTAATCAGTGAGGCACCTATCTCAGCGATCTGTCTATTTCGTTCATCCATAGTTGC
CTGACTCCCCGTCGTGTAGATAACTACGATACGGGAGGGCTTACCATCTGGCCCCAGTGCTGCAATGATA
CCGCGAGACCCACGCTCACCGGCTCCAGATTTATCAGCAATAAACCAGCCAGCCGGAAGGGCCGAGCGCA
GAAGTGGTCCTGCAACTTTATCCGCCTCCATCCAGTCTATTAATTGTTGCCGGGAAGCTAGAGTAAGTAG
TTCGCCAGTTAATAGTTTGCGCAACGTTGTTGCCATTGCTACAGGCATCGTGGTGTCACGCTCGTCGTTT
GGTATGGCTTCATTCAGCTCCGGTTCCCAACGATCAAGGCGAGTTACATGATCCCCCATGTTGTGCAAAA
AAGCGGTTAGCTCCTTCGGTCCTCCGATCGTTGTCAGAAGTAAGTTGGCCGCAGTGTTATCACTCATGGT
TATGGCAGCACTGCATAATTCTCTTACTGTCATGCCATCCGTAAGATGCTTTTCTGTGACTGGTGAGTAC
TCAACCAAGTCATTCTGAGAATAGTGTATGCGGCGACCGAGTTGCTCTTGCCCGGCGTCAATACGGGATA
ATACCGCGCCACATAGCAGAACTTTAAAAGTGCTCATCATTGGAAAACGTTCTTCGGGGCGAAAACTCTC
AAGGATCTTACCGCTGTTGAGATCCAGTTCGATGTAACCCACTCGTGCACCCAACTGATCTTCAGCATCT
TTTACTTTCACCAGCGTTTCTGGGTGAGCAAAAACAGGAAGGCAAAATGCCGCAAAAAAGGGAATAAGGG
CGACACGGAAATGTTGAATACTCATACTCTTCCTTTTTCAATATTATTGAAGCATTTATCAGGGTTATTG
TCTCATGAGCGGATACATATTTGAATGTATTTAGAAAAATAAACAAATAGGGGTTCCGCGCACATTTCCC
CGAAAAGTGCCACCTGACGTC
Features (pLannotate 1.2.2; 20 found; start..end, strand, type, name):
     28..80      -  misc_feature   bom (fragment): basis of mobility region from pBR322
    235..614     +  enhancer       CMV enhancer: human cytomegalovirus immediate early enhancer
    615..818     +  promoter       CMV promoter: human cytomegalovirus (CMV) immediate early promoter
    814..847     +  LTR            5' LTR (truncated) (fragment): truncated 5' long terminal repeat (LTR) from HIV-1
    863..881     +  promoter       T7 promoter: promoter for bacteriophage T7 RNA polymerase
    935..3031    +  CDS            DNM1L (fragment): DNM1L_HUMAN - Also known as DLP1, DRP1. Experimental evidence at protein level: Swiss-Prot protein existence level 1. [Isoform 4]: Inhibits peroxisomal division when overexpressed. From Homo sapiens (Human).
   3078..3302    +  polyA_signal   bGH poly(A) signal: bovine growth hormone polyadenylation signal
   3306..3327    +  promoter       SV40 promoter (fragment): SV40 enhancer and early promoter
   3348..3776    +  rep_origin     f1 ori (sequence partly withheld): f1 bacteriophage origin of replication; arrow indicates direction of (+) strand synthesis
   3790..4119    +  promoter       SV40 promoter: SV40 enhancer and early promoter
   4186..4977    +  CDS            neo: KKA2_KLEPN - Also known as kan, nptII. Experimental evidence at protein level: Swiss-Prot protein existence level 1. Resistance to kanamycin, neomycin, paromomycin, ribostamycin, butirosin and gentamicin B. From Klebsiella pneumoniae.
   5001..5159    +  CDS            ble (fragment): BLE_KLEPN - Experimental evidence at protein level: Swiss-Prot protein existence level 1. Binding protein with a strong affinity to the bleomycin family of antibiotics. Binds to CL990; an antimitotic-antibiotic compound. From Klebsiella pneumoniae.
   5154..5275    +  polyA_signal   SV40 poly(A) signal: SV40 polyadenylation signal
   5348..5364    -  protein_bind   lac operator: The lac repressor binds to the lac operator to inhibit transcription in E. coli. This inhibition can be relieved by adding lactose or isopropyl-β-D-thiogalactopyranoside (IPTG). lac repressor encoded by lacI
   5372..5402    -  promoter       lac promoter: promoter for the E. coli lac operon
   5417..5438    -  protein_bind   CAP binding site: CAP binding activates transcription in the presence of cAMP. E. coli catabolite activator protein
   5451..5543    -  CDS            lacI (fragment): lac repressor; lacI; The lac repressor binds to the lac operator to inhibit transcription in E. coli. This inhibition can be relieved by adding lactose or isopropyl-β-D-thiogalactopyranoside (IPTG).
   5726..6311    -  rep_origin     ori: high-copy-number ColE1/pMB1/pBR322/pUC origin of replication
   6482..7342    -  CDS            AmpR: β-lactamase; bla; confers resistance to ampicillin, carbenicillin, and related antibiotics
   7343..7447    -  promoter       AmpR promoter: bla
