[The description below was written by a language model from this plasmid's Addgene catalogue record and pLannotate feature annotations shown in this document.]
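Description:
pcDNA3.1(+) Drp1 V2 is a mammalian expression plasmid built on the Invitrogen pcDNA3.1(+) backbone, carrying the mouse Dnm1l coding sequence for variant 2 of dynamin-related protein 1 (Drp1). The roughly 2.1 kb open reading frame was inserted between the BamHI and XhoI sites of the polylinker, both of which remain intact, giving a total size of 7,478 bp. The automated annotation labels this open reading frame by its closest match, human DNM1L, but the catalogue entry records the insert as murine. No epitope tag or fluorescent fusion is listed or annotated, so the protein appears to be expressed untagged.

Transcription in mammalian cells is driven by the human cytomegalovirus immediate early enhancer and promoter and terminated by the bovine growth hormone polyadenylation signal. A T7 promoter sits just upstream of the insert and could support in vitro transcription. A separate cassette, with the SV40 early promoter driving the neomycin phosphotransferase gene followed by an SV40 polyadenylation signal, allows G418 selection of stable transfectants. In E. coli the plasmid replicates from a high-copy ColE1/pUC-type origin and is selected with ampicillin through the β-lactamase gene. An f1 origin is also present for single-stranded DNA production. Several short fragment calls in the feature table (an HIV-1 LTR piece, ble, lacI, bom and lac promoter elements) are backbone remnants or incidental sequence matches rather than functional components.

Drp1 is the dynamin-family GTPase that drives mitochondrial fission. The associated study examined how Fis1, Mff, MiD49 and MiD51 recruit Drp1 to mitochondria, so this construct is suited to transient or stable expression of this Drp1 isoform in cultured mammalian cells.
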