Addgene plasmid #44599: pcDNA3.1(+) Drp1 V2
Depositing lab: David Chan. Depositing organization: California Institute of Technology. Publication: Fis1, Mff, MiD49 and MiD51 mediate Drp1 recruitment in mitochondrial fission. Loson OC, Song Z, Chen H, Chan DC. Mol Biol Cell. 2013 Jan 2. 10.1091/mbc.E12-10-0721 PubMed 23283981.
Backbone
  Vector backbone: pcDNA3.1(+)
  Backbone manufacturer: Invitrogen
  Backbone size w/o insert (bp): 5400
  Total vector size (bp): 7478
  Vector type: Mammalian Expression
  Selectable markers: Neomycin (select with G418)
Growth in bacteria
  Bacterial resistance: Ampicillin, 100 μg/mL
  Growth temperature: 37°C
  Growth strain: DH5alpha
  Copy number: Unknown
Gene/Insert
  Gene/Insert name: Drp1 variant 2 (alt name: dynamin-related protein 1)
  Species: M. musculus (mouse)
  Entrez Gene: Dnm1l (a.k.a. 6330417M19Rik, Dlp1, Dnmlp1, Drp1, python)
  Cloning method: Restriction Enzyme; 5′ cloning site BamHI (not destroyed); 3′ cloning site XhoI (not destroyed)
  Sequencing primers: 5′ CMV-F; 3′ BGH-rev
Terms and licenses: Academic/Nonprofit Terms; Industry Terms: Not Available to Industry
How to cite: pcDNA3.1(+) Drp1 V2 was a gift from David Chan (Addgene plasmid # 44599 ; http://n2t.net/addgene:44599 ; RRID:Addgene_44599)
