>Addgene plasmid #44599 | pcDNA3.1(+) Drp1 V2 | addgene partial sequence | sequence record 63119 | BGH-rev 5'-TAGAAGGCACAGTCGAGG-3'
ACTCGAGTCACCAAAGATGAGTCTCTCGGATTTCAGCAATAATTTGACTGGCTCCTTGTAATGCCTTCAG
CATATCCGCTGCTTCTTTTCTTCGTTGGGCCATGTCCTCGGATTCAGTCAGAAGGTCATCTAATAAGGAT
GACTTATACAGCTGCCCTACCAGTTCACTCTGAAGAGTATCTTTCACATGATTAACCAAAAAATGCATTA
CTGCCTTTGGGACACTGTCTTGAATATTCTTTCTGACAATTAGAAAATATGATTTGATAAGTCTTTCAAT
AACCTCACAATCTCGCTGTTCTCGGGCAGACAGTTTTCTTGCAACTGGAACTGGCACATCTAGCAAATTG
ACAGCATGGCCTTTCTGTGGACTTGCTGGCATAATTGGAATTGGTTTTGATTTTTCTTCAGCAAGTAATT
CTTCAGCTTTTGAAGTTTTCAGCATTCCTCTCCAGTTGCCTGTTGTTGGTTCCTGACCACCGTCTCCAAT
CCCACCACCTGCAGATGGGACCTTGTCCCGTGATCCAGCTGAAGGCAGCTCTCTTGCTAGCCTGTTTCTT
CTTTGTTCCTCTATATTATTGTTCATTAGCCCACAGGCATCAGCAAAGTCGGGGTGTTTTGTGTTGATAT
ACGCTAGCTCAATTGCCACTAAGTTATGCACCATTTCATTTGTCACGGGCAACCTTTTACGAAGAAGACA
GGTCACTACTTCAACTATGGCATCGTGAAGTTTAGGGAACCGTAACAATTCCTGTGTGCTGTAATTGCTA
CAATGCTGAATGATCCTCTGCATCTCCTCATGGACCAGCTCCACACACCGTAGGCTGGGCTCTTCTAGAC
GCTTAATCTGACGTTTGACCAGTAACTCAAATGAAACTTCAGGCACAAATAAAGCAGGACG
